LOCUS       Exported 7357 bp ds-DNA linear SYN 20-DEC-2017
DEFINITION  synthetic linear DNA
ACCESSION   .
VERSION     .
KEYWORDS    pCfB4778 (pIntE-1-Ura-TPex20-TLip2)
SOURCE      synthetic DNA construct
  ORGANISM  synthetic DNA construct
REFERENCE   1 (bases 1 to 7357)
  AUTHORS   .
  TITLE     Direct Submission
  JOURNAL   Exported Dec 20, 2017 from SnapGene 4.1.2 http://www.snapgene.com
FEATURES             Location/Qualifiers
     source          1..7357
                     /organism="synthetic DNA construct"
                     /mol_type="other DNA"
     misc_feature    14..513
                     /label=IntE-1_up
     terminator      complement(527..839)
                     /label=TPex20
     misc_feature    840..868
                     /label=USER cloning site
     terminator      869..1805
                     /label=T lip2
     misc_feature    1828..1861
                     /label=loxP
     promoter        1862..2863
                     /label=PrExp1
     CDS             2864..3718
                     /label=Ura3
     terminator      3719..3951
                     /label=TCyc
     misc_feature    3952..3985
                     /label=loxP
     misc_feature    4011..4510
                     /label=IntE-1_down
     misc_feature    4968..5828
                     /label=AmpR
     misc_feature    complement(5929..6572)
                     /label=pUC ORI
ORIGIN
        1 gaatgcgtgc gatttgatat ggtgtaacaa tgataaacca aggcccattg attgagacgg
       61 agatattttc ggcgtgtcta gggtgtctac ttgtgcaccg gaacatggaa gatcgtgcgc
      121 tgttcacttg caacagaagg ctaacgagag aaactgggcc aacccgtcta tgctcttcat
      181 gctactcaat ctattcaaaa tacgccagtg ctccccttgc cttatacaca ggctcttcac
      241 tcacatcttg accatcttgg atgtgggtac tgtagctcct gggaaccagt cgtgcgggag
      301 catgagaacc acgtcgaaga agatggtgac ccaggaaagc aaaaacttgg gcacattctt
      361 gtagataccc tgacctgtcg tggtcgaaga taccgtcgaa aaccagctgt cccattgaca
      421 gaaaccctcc tcctgtatct agcagaacgc tggcaataga aaagccatta gtggactttc
      481 gcgtgtagtt cgacgcagca gaggatagtg cttacgtgca acgcttacgc aactaacatg
      541 aatgaatacg atatacatca aagactatga tacgcagtat tgcacactgt acgagtaagg
      601 gcactagcca ctgcactcaa gtgaaaccgt tgcccgggta cgagtatgag tatgtacagt
      661 atgtttagta ttgtacttgg acaatgcttg tatcgtacat tctcaagtgt caaacataaa
      721 tatccgttgc tatatcctcg caccaccacg tagctcgcta tatccctgtg ttgaatccat
      781 ccatcttgga ttgccaattg tgcacacaga accgggcact cacttcccca tccacacttc
      841 aacggaatgc gtgcgatcgc gtgcattcct tctgttcgga atcaacctca aggttaacgg
      901 ccacgatccc ctcgttgtta ctcttggtca gcccattgtc ggtaacgctg gctttgctaa
      961 ctgggtcgat aaactcttct ttggccagga gaaccccgat gtctccaagg tgtccaaaga
     1021 ccgaaagctc taccgaatca cccaccgagg agatatcgtc cctcaagtgc ccttctggga
     1081 cggttaccag cactgctctg gtgaggtctt tattgactgg cccctgatcc accctcctct
     1141 ctccaacgtt gtcatgtgcc agggccagag caataaacag tgctctgccg gtaacactct
     1201 gctccagcag gtcaatgtga ttggaaacca tctgcagtac ttcgtcaccg agggtgtctg
     1261 tggtatctaa gctatttatc actctttaca acttctacct caactatcta ctttaataaa
     1321 tgaatatcgt ttattctcta tgattactgt atatgcgttc ctctaagaca aatcgaaacc
     1381 agcatgcgat cgaatggcat acaaaagttt cttccgaagt tgatcaatgt cctgatagtc
     1441 aggcagcttg agaagattga cacaggtgga ggccgtaggg aaccgatcaa cctgtctacc
     1501 agcgttacga atggcaaatg acgggttcaa agccttgaat ccttgcaatg gtgccttgga
     1561 tactgatgtc acaaacttaa gaagcagccg cttgtcctct tcctcgaaac tctcaaacac
     1621 agtccagaag tcctttatag tttgatctgt atccagatag cctccgtaat tggtgtgtgt
     1681 cttcaaatcc cagacgtcca cattggcatg tcctccactg ataagcattt gaagttcatc
     1741 tgcgttgaac attgagaccc acgaagggtc aatgagctgg tatagaccgc ccaagaatgc
     1801 atctgagaac agctgaagct tcgtacgata acttcgtata atgtatgcta tacgaagtta
     1861 taaggagttt ggcgcccgtt ttttcgagcc ccacacgttt cggtgagtat gagcggcggc
     1921 agattcgagc gtttccggtt tccgcggctg gacgagagcc catgatgggg gctcccacca
     1981 ccagcaatca gggccctgat tacacaccca cctgtaatgt catgctgttc atcgtggtta
     2041 atgctgctgt gtgctgtgtg tgtgtgttgt ttggcgctca ttgttgcgtt atgcagcgta
     2101 caccacaata ttggaagctt attagccttt ctattttttc gtttgcaagg cttaacaaca
     2161 ttgctgtgga gagggatggg gatatggagg ccgctggagg gagtcggaga ggcgttttgg
     2221 agcggcttgg cctggcgccc agctcgcgaa acgcacctag gaccctttgg cacgccgaaa
     2281 tgtgccactt ttcagtctag taacgcctta cctacgtcat tccatgcatg catgtttgcg
     2341 ccttttttcc cttgcccttg atcgccacac agtacagtgc actgtacagt ggaggttttg
     2401 ggggggtctt agatgggagc taaaagcggc ctagcggtac actagtggga ttgtatggag
     2461 tggcatggag cctaggtgga gcctgacagg acgcacgacc ggctagcccg tgacagacga
     2521 tgggtggctc ctgttgtcca ccgcgtacaa atgtttgggc caaagtcttg tcagccttgc
     2581 ttgcgaacct aattcccaat tttgtcactt cgcaccccca ttgatcgagc cctaacccct
     2641 gcccatcagg caatccaatt aagctcgcat tgtctgcctt gtttagtttg gctcctgccc
     2701 gtttcggcgt ccacttgcac aaacacaaac aagcattata tataaggctc gtctctccct
     2761 cccaaccaca ctcacttttt tgcccgtctt cccttgctaa cacaaaagtc aagaacacaa
     2821 acaaccaccc caaccccctt acacacaaga catatctaca gcaatgccct cctacgaggc
     2881 ccgagccaac gtccacaagt ccgccttcgc cgcccgagtc ctgaagctgg tcgccgccaa
     2941 gaagaccaac ctgtgcgcct ccctggacgt caccaccacc aaggagctga tcgagctggc
     3001 cgacaaggtc ggcccctacg tctgcatgat caagacccac atcgacatca tcgacgactt
     3061 cacctacgcc ggcaccgtcc tgcccctgaa ggagctggcc ctgaagcacg gcttcttcct
     3121 gttcgaggac cgaaagttcg ccgacatcgg caacaccgtc aagcaccagt accgatgcca
     3181 ccgaatcgcc gagtggtccg acatcaccaa cgcccacggc gtccccggca ccggcatcat
     3241 cgccggcctg cgagccggcg ccgaggagac cgtctccgag cagaagaagg aggacgtctc
     3301 cgactacgag aactcccagt acaaggagtt cctggtcccc tcccccaacg agaagctggc
     3361 ccgaggcctg ctgatgctgg ccgagctgtc ctgcaagggc tccctggcca ccggcgagta
     3421 ctccaagcag accatcgagc tggcccgatc cgaccccgag ttcgtcgtcg gcttcatcgc
     3481 ccagaaccga cccaagggcg actccgagga ctggctgatc ctgacccccg gcgtcggcct
     3541 ggacgacaag ggcgacgccc tgggccagca gtaccgaacc gtcgaggacg tcatgtccac
     3601 cggcaccgac atcatcatcg tcggccgagg cctgtacggc cagaaccgag accccatcga
     3661 ggaggccaag cgataccaga aggccggctg ggaggcctac cagaagatca actgctagtc
     3721 atgtaattag ttatgtcacg cttacattca cgccctcccc ccacatccgc tctaaccgaa
     3781 aaggaaggag ttagacaacc tgaagtctag gtccctattt atttttttat agttatgtta
     3841 gtattaagaa cgttatttat atttcaaatt tttctttttt ttctgtacag acgcgtgtac
     3901 gcatgtaaca ttatactgaa aaccttgctt gagaaggttt tgggacgctc gataacttcg
     3961 tataatgtat gctatacgaa gttatgtgat atcagatcca ctagtggcct ccgagcgtcg
     4021 acaagcatac agccctcggg tggttgtgtc gaaatacaac agccagtcct ccacgatcca
     4081 gctcagatag ccctgggtgt tgagatagag acaagtcgag cgagatgttc tcagtggact
     4141 tgagtttgat gttgtgaaag atggttggat tgagagcaca actccataga acatagtagt
     4201 ctcagtccat gagctaggag agaatctcca gtgctgatgt catttgaaga agaagaggaa
     4261 gaagaagaca gatagatcaa ctcagcccct tccagttgcc gtacaatgac tcaaccaaat
     4321 acgttcaagc ctgctttcaa gcctgcgtgc tctttctgtc tcattagttg aacgtagatc
     4381 atctgagaga acttggcaga ccgtgcaaac acaagggcga gactgatagg acacttgatc
     4441 tgatccaaaa tttgacagag gaaaactagt tttgaagtta ctgaacgttt cttctccaat
     4501 tgcttctaac atcgcgtgca ttcgcggccg catttaaatc cccacttcag aagttcctat
     4561 actttctaga gaataggaac ttcactatag agtcgaataa gggcgacacc ccataattag
     4621 cccgggcgaa aggcccagtc tttcgactga gcctttcgtt ttatttgatg cctggcagtt
     4681 ccctactctc gcatggggag tccccacact accatcggcg ctacggcgtt tcacttctga
     4741 gttcggcatg gggtcaggtg ggaccaccgc gctactgccg ccaggcaaac aaggggtgtt
     4801 atgagccata ttcaggtata aatgggctcg cgataatgtt cagaattggt taattggttg
     4861 taacactgac ccctatttgt ttatttttct aaatacattc aaatatgtat ccgctcatga
     4921 gacaataacc ctgataaatg cttcaataat attgaaaaag gaagaatatg agtattcaac
     4981 atttccgtgt cgcccttatt cccttttttg cggcattttg ccttcctgtt tttgctcacc
     5041 cagaaacgct ggtgaaagta aaagatgctg aagatcagtt gggtgcacga gtgggttaca
     5101 tcgaactgga tctcaacagc ggtaagatcc ttgagagttt tcgccccgaa gaacgttttc
     5161 caatgatgag cacttttaaa gttctgctat gtggcgcggt attatcccgt attgacgccg
     5221 ggcaagagca actcggtcgc cgcatacact attctcagaa tgacttggtt gagtactcac
     5281 cagtcacaga aaagcatctt acggatggca tgacagtaag agaattatgc agtgctgcca
     5341 taaccatgag tgataacact gcggccaact tacttctgac aacgatcgga ggaccgaagg
     5401 agctaaccgc ttttttgcac aacatggggg atcatgtaac tcgccttgat cgttgggaac
     5461 cggagctgaa tgaagccata ccaaacgacg agcgtgacac cacgatgcct gtagcgatgg
     5521 caacaacgtt gcgcaaacta ttaactggcg aactacttac tctagcttcc cggcaacaat
     5581 taatagactg gatggaggcg gataaagttg caggaccact tctgcgctcg gcccttccgg
     5641 ctggctggtt tattgctgat aaatccggag ccggtgagcg tggttctcgc ggtatcatcg
     5701 cagcgctggg gccagatggt aagccctccc gtatcgtagt tatctacacg acggggagtc
     5761 aggcaactat ggatgaacga aatagacaga tcgctgagat aggtgcctca ctgattaagc
     5821 attggtaaaa gcagagcatt acgctgactt gacgggacgg cgcaagctca tgaccaaaat
     5881 cccttaacgt gagttacgcg cgcgtcgttc cactgagcgt cagaccccgt agaaaagatc
     5941 aaaggatctt cttgagatcc tttttttctg cgcgtaatct gctgcttgca aacaaaaaaa
     6001 ccaccgctac cagcggtggt ttgtttgccg gatcaagagc taccaactct ttttccgaag
     6061 gtaactggct tcagcagagc gcagatacca aatactgttc ttctagtgta gccgtagtta
     6121 gcccaccact tcaagaactc tgtagcaccg cctacatacc tcgctctgct aatcctgtta
     6181 ccagtggctg ctgccagtgg cgataagtcg tgtcttaccg ggttggactc aagacgatag
     6241 ttaccggata aggcgcagcg gtcgggctga acggggggtt cgtgcacaca gcccagcttg
     6301 gagcgaacga cctacaccga actgagatac ctacagcgtg agctatgaga aagcgccacg
     6361 cttcccgaag ggagaaaggc ggacaggtat ccggtaagcg gcagggtcgg aacaggagag
     6421 cgcacgaggg agcttccagg gggaaacgcc tggtatcttt atagtcctgt cgggtttcgc
     6481 cacctctgac ttgagcgtcg atttttgtga tgctcgtcag gggggcggag cctatggaaa
     6541 aacgccagca acgcggcctt tttacggttc ctggcctttt gctggccttt tgctcacatg
     6601 ttctttcctg cgttatcccc tgattctgtg gataaccgta ttaccgcctt tgagtgagct
     6661 gataccgctc gccgcagccg aacgaccgag cgcagcgagt cagtgagcga ggaagcggaa
     6721 ggcgagagta gggaactgcc aggcatcaaa ctaagcagaa ggcccctgac ggatggcctt
     6781 tttgcgtttc tacaaactct ttctgtgttg taaaacgacg gccagtctta agctcgggcc
     6841 ccctgggcgg ttctgataac gagtaatcgt taatccgcaa ataacgtaaa aacccgcttc
     6901 ggcgggtttt tttatggggg gagtttaggg aaagagcatt tgtcagaata tttaagggcg
     6961 cctgtcactt tgcttgatat atgagaatta tttaacctta taaatgagaa aaaagcaacg
     7021 cactttaaat aagatacgtt gctttttcga ttgatgaaca cctataatta aactattcat
     7081 ctattattta tgattttttg tatatacaat atttctagtt tgttaaagag aattaagaaa
     7141 ataaatctcg aaaataataa agggaaaatc agtttttgat atcaaaatta tacatgtcaa
     7201 cgataataca aaatataata caaactataa gatgttatca gtatttatta tgcatttaga
     7261 ataaattttg tgtcgccctt attcgactca ctatagaagt tcctattctc tagaaagtat
     7321 aggaacttca cttcatttta tttaaatttg cggccgc
//
