>Addgene plasmid #106125 | pCfB4778 | addgene full sequence | sequence record 206216 | Addgene NGS Result
GAATGCGTGCGATTTGATATGGTGTAACAATGATAAACCAAGGCCCATTGATTGAGACGGAGATATTTTC
GGCGTGTCTAGGGTGTCTACTTGTGCACCGGAACATGGAAGATCGTGCGCTGTTCACTTGCAACAGAAGG
CTAACGAGAGAAACTGGGCCAACCCGTCTATGCTCTTCATGCTACTCAATCTATTCAAAATACGCCAGTG
CTCCCCTTGCCTTATACACAGGCTCTTCACTCACATCTTGACCATCTTGGATGTGGGTACTGTAGCTCCT
GGGAACCAGTCGTGCGGGAGCATGAGAACCACGTCGAAGAAGATGGTGACCCAGGAAAGCAAAAACTTGG
GCACATTCTTGTAGATACCCTGACCTGTCGTGGTCGAAGATACCGTCGAAAACCAGCTGTCCCATTGACA
GAAACCCTCCTCCTGTATCTAGCAGAACGCTGGCAATAGAAAAGCCATTAGTGGACTTTCGCGTGTAGTT
CGACGCAGCAGAGGATAGTGCTTACGTGCAACGCTTACGCAACTAACATGAATGAATACGATATACATCA
AAGACTATGATACGCAGTATTGCACACTGTACGAGTAAGGGCACTAGCCACTGCACTCAAGTGAAACCGT
TGCCCGGGTACGAGTATGAGTATGTACAGTATGTTTAGTATTGTACTTGGACAATGCTTGTATCGTACAT
TCTCAAGTGTCAAACATAAATATCCGTTGCTATATCCTCGCACCACCACGTAGCTCGCTATATCCCTGTG
TTGAATCCATCCATCTTGGATTGCCAATTGTGCACACAGAACCGGGCACTCACTTCCCCATCCACACTTC
AACGGAATGCGTGCGATCGCGTGCATTCCTTCTGTTCGGAATCAACCTCAAGGTTAACGGCCACGATCCC
CTCGTTGTTACTCTTGGTCAGCCCATTGTCGGTAACGCTGGCTTTGCTAACTGGGTCGATAAACTCTTCT
TTGGCCAGGAGAACCCCGATGTCTCCAAGGTGTCCAAAGACCGAAAGCTCTACCGAATCACCCACCGAGG
AGATATCGTCCCTCAAGTGCCCTTCTGGGACGGTTACCAGCACTGCTCTGGTGAGGTCTTTATTGACTGG
CCCCTGATCCACCCTCCTCTCTCCAACGTTGTCATGTGCCAGGGCCAGAGCAATAAACAGTGCTCTGCCG
GTAACACTCTGCTCCAGCAGGTCAATGTGATTGGAAACCATCTGCAGTACTTCGTCACCGAGGGTGTCTG
TGGTATCTAAGCTATTTATCACTCTTTACAACTTCTACCTCAACTATCTACTTTAATAAATGAATATCGT
TTATTCTCTATGATTACTGTATATGCGTTCCTCTAAGACAAATCGAAACCAGCATGCGATCGAATGGCAT
ACAAAAGTTTCTTCCGAAGTTGATCAATGTCCTGATAGTCAGGCAGCTTGAGAAGATTGACACAGGTGGA
GGCCGTAGGGAACCGATCAACCTGTCTACCAGCGTTACGAATGGCAAATGACGGGTTCAAAGCCTTGAAT
CCTTGCAATGGTGCCTTGGATACTGATGTCACAAACTTAAGAAGCAGCCGCTTGTCCTCTTCCTCGAAAC
TCTCAAACACAGTCCAGAAGTCCTTTATAGTTTGATCTGTATCCAGATAGCCTCCGTAATTGGTGTGTGT
CTTCAAATCCCAGACGTCCACATTGGCATGTCCTCCACTGATAAGCATTTGAAGTTCATCTGCGTTGAAC
ATTGAGACCCACGAAGGGTCAATGAGCTGGTATAGACCGCCCAAGAATGCATCTGAGAACAGCTGAAGCT
TCGTACGATAACTTCGTATAATGTATGCTATACGAAGTTATAAGGAGTTTGGCGCCCGTTTTTTCGAGCC
CCACACGTTTCGGTGAGTATGAGCGGCGGCAGATTCGAGCGTTTCCGGTTTCCGCGGCTGGACGAGAGCC
CATGATGGGGGCTCCCACCACCAGCAATCAGGGCCCTGATTACACACCCACCTGTAATGTCATGCTGTTC
ATCGTGGTTAATGCTGCTGTGTGCTGTGTGTGTGTGTTGTTTGGCGCTCATTGTTGCGTTATGCAGCGTA
CACCACAATATTGGAAGCTTATTAGCCTTTCTATTTTTTCGTTTGCAAGGCTTAACAACATTGCTGTGGA
GAGGGATGGGGATATGGAGGCCGCTGGAGGGAGTCGGAGAGGCGTTTTGGAGCGGCTTGGCCTGGCGCCC
AGCTCGCGAAACGCACCTAGGACCCTTTGGCACGCCGAAATGTGCCACTTTTCAGTCTAGTAACGCCTTA
CCTACGTCATTCCATGCATGCATGTTTGCGCCTTTTTTCCCTTGCCCTTGATCGCCACACAGTACAGTGC
ACTGTACAGTGGAGGTTTTGGGGGGGTCTTAGATGGGAGCTAAAAGCGGCCTAGCGGTACACTAGTGGGA
TTGTATGGAGTGGCATGGAGCCTAGGTGGAGCCTGACAGGACGCACGACCGGCTAGCCCGTGACAGACGA
TGGGTGGCTCCTGTTGTCCACCGCGTACAAATGTTTGGGCCAAAGTCTTGTCAGCCTTGCTTGCGAACCT
AATTCCCAATTTTGTCACTTCGCACCCCCATTGATCGAGCCCTAACCCCTGCCCATCAGGCAATCCAATT
AAGCTCGCATTGTCTGCCTTGTTTAGTTTGGCTCCTGCCCGTTTCGGCGTCCACTTGCACAAACACAAAC
AAGCATTATATATAAGGCTCGTCTCTCCCTCCCAACCACACTCACTTTTTTGCCCGTCTTCCCTTGCTAA
CACAAAAGTCAAGAACACAAACAACCACCCCAACCCCCTTACACACAAGACATATCTACAGCAATGCCCT
CCTACGAGGCCCGAGCCAACGTCCACAAGTCCGCCTTCGCCGCCCGAGTCCTGAAGCTGGTCGCCGCCAA
GAAGACCAACCTGTGCGCCTCCCTGGACGTCACCACCACCAAGGAGCTGATCGAGCTGGCCGACAAGGTC
GGCCCCTACGTCTGCATGATCAAGACCCACATCGACATCATCGACGACTTCACCTACGCCGGCACCGTCC
TGCCCCTGAAGGAGCTGGCCCTGAAGCACGGCTTCTTCCTGTTCGAGGACCGAAAGTTCGCCGACATCGG
CAACACCGTCAAGCACCAGTACCGATGCCACCGAATCGCCGAGTGGTCCGACATCACCAACGCCCACGGC
GTCCCCGGCACCGGCATCATCGCCGGCCTGCGAGCCGGCGCCGAGGAGACCGTCTCCGAGCAGAAGAAGG
AGGACGTCTCCGACTACGAGAACTCCCAGTACAAGGAGTTCCTGGTCCCCTCCCCCAACGAGAAGCTGGC
CCGAGGCCTGCTGATGCTGGCCGAGCTGTCCTGCAAGGGCTCCCTGGCCACCGGCGAGTACTCCAAGCAG
ACCATCGAGCTGGCCCGATCCGACCCCGAGTTCGTCGTCGGCTTCATCGCCCAGAACCGACCCAAGGGCG
ACTCCGAGGACTGGCTGATCCTGACCCCCGGCGTCGGCCTGGACGACAAGGGCGACGCCCTGGGCCAGCA
GTACCGAACCGTCGAGGACGTCATGTCCACCGGCACCGACATCATCATCGTCGGCCGAGGCCTGTACGGC
CAGAACCGAGACCCCATCGAGGAGGCCAAGCGATACCAGAAGGCCGGCTGGGAGGCCTACCAGAAGATCA
ACTGCTAGTCATGTAATTAGTTATGTCACGCTTACATTCACGCCCTCCCCCCACATCCGCTCTAACCGAA
AAGGAAGGAGTTAGACAACCTGAAGTCTAGGTCCCTATTTATTTTTTTATAGTTATGTTAGTATTAAGAA
CGTTATTTATATTTCAAATTTTTCTTTTTTTTCTGTACAGACGCGTGTACGCATGTAACATTATACTGAA
AACCTTGCTTGAGAAGGTTTTGGGACGCTCGATAACTTCGTATAATGTATGCTATACGAAGTTATGTGAT
ATCAGATCCACTAGTGGCCTCCGAGCGTCGACAAGCATACAGCCCTCGGGTGGTTGTGTCGAAATACAAC
AGCCAGTCCTCCACGATCCAGCTCAGATAGCCCTGGGTGTTGAGATAGAGACAAGTCGAGCGAGATGTTC
TCAGTGGACTTGAGTTTGATGTTGTGAAAGATGGTTGGATTGAGAGCACAACTCCATAGAACATAGTAGT
CTCAGTCCATGAGCTAGGAGAGAATCTCCAGTGCTGATGTCATTTGAAGAAGAAGAGGAAGAAGAAGACA
GATAGATCAACTCAGCCCCTTCCAGTTGCCGTACAATGACTCAACCAAATACGTTCAAGCCTGCTTTCAA
GCCTGCGTGCTCTTTCTGTCTCATTAGTTGAACGTAGATCATCTGAGAGAACTTGGCAGACCGTGCAAAC
ACAAGGGCGAGACTGATAGGACACTTGATCTGATCCAAAATTTGACAGAGGAAAACTAGTTTTGAAGTTA
CTGAACGTTTCTTCTCCAATTGCTTCTAACATCGCGTGCATTCGCGGCCGCATTTAAATCCCCACTTCAG
AAGTTCCTATACTTTCTAGAGAATAGGAACTTCACTATAGAGTCGAATAAGGGCGACACCCCATAATTAG
CCCGGGCGAAAGGCCCAGTCTTTCGACTGAGCCTTTCGTTTTATTTGATGCCTGGCAGTTCCCTACTCTC
GCATGGGGAGTCCCCACACTACCATCGGCGCTACGGCGTTTCACTTCTGAGTTCGGCATGGGGTCAGGTG
GGACCACCGCGCTACTGCCGCCAGGCAAACAAGGGGTGTTATGAGCCATATTCAGGTATAAATGGGCTCG
CGATAATGTTCAGAATTGGTTAATTGGTTGTAACACTGACCCCTATTTGTTTATTTTTCTAAATACATTC
AAATATGTATCCGCTCATGAGACAATAACCCTGATAAATGCTTCAATAATATTGAAAAAGGAAGAATATG
AGTATTCAACATTTCCGTGTCGCCCTTATTCCCTTTTTTGCGGCATTTTGCCTTCCTGTTTTTGCTCACC
CAGAAACGCTGGTGAAAGTAAAAGATGCTGAAGATCAGTTGGGTGCACGAGTGGGTTACATCGAACTGGA
TCTCAACAGCGGTAAGATCCTTGAGAGTTTTCGCCCCGAAGAACGTTTTCCAATGATGAGCACTTTTAAA
GTTCTGCTATGTGGCGCGGTATTATCCCGTATTGACGCCGGGCAAGAGCAACTCGGTCGCCGCATACACT
ATTCTCAGAATGACTTGGTTGAGTACTCACCAGTCACAGAAAAGCATCTTACGGATGGCATGACAGTAAG
AGAATTATGCAGTGCTGCCATAACCATGAGTGATAACACTGCGGCCAACTTACTTCTGACAACGATCGGA
GGACCGAAGGAGCTAACCGCTTTTTTGCACAACATGGGGGATCATGTAACTCGCCTTGATCGTTGGGAAC
CGGAGCTGAATGAAGCCATACCAAACGACGAGCGTGACACCACGATGCCTGTAGCGATGGCAACAACGTT
GCGCAAACTATTAACTGGCGAACTACTTACTCTAGCTTCCCGGCAACAATTAATAGACTGGATGGAGGCG
GATAAAGTTGCAGGACCACTTCTGCGCTCGGCCCTTCCGGCTGGCTGGTTTATTGCTGATAAATCCGGAG
CCGGTGAGCGTGGTTCTCGCGGTATCATCGCAGCGCTGGGGCCAGATGGTAAGCCCTCCCGTATCGTAGT
TATCTACACGACGGGGAGTCAGGCAACTATGGATGAACGAAATAGACAGATCGCTGAGATAGGTGCCTCA
CTGATTAAGCATTGGTAAGCAGAGCATTACGCTGACTTGACGGGACGGCGCAAGCTCATGACCAAAATCC
CTTAACGTGAGTTACGCGCGCGTCGTTCCACTGAGCGTCAGACCCCGTAGAAAAGATCAAAGGATCTTCT
TGAGATCCTTTTTTTCTGCGCGTAATCTGCTGCTTGCAAACAAAAAAACCACCGCTACCAGCGGTGGTTT
GTTTGCCGGATCAAGAGCTACCAACTCTTTTTCCGAAGGTAACTGGCTTCAGCAGAGCGCAGATACCAAA
TACTGTTCTTCTAGTGTAGCCGTAGTTAGCCCACCACTTCAAGAACTCTGTAGCACCGCCTACATACCTC
GCTCTGCTAATCCTGTTACCAGTGGCTGCTGCCAGTGGCGATAAGTCGTGTCTTACCGGGTTGGACTCAA
GACGATAGTTACCGGATAAGGCGCAGCGGTCGGGCTGAACGGGGGGTTCGTGCACACAGCCCAGCTTGGA
GCGAACGACCTACACCGAACTGAGATACCTACAGCGTGAGCTATGAGAAAGCGCCACGCTTCCCGAAGGG
AGAAAGGCGGACAGGTATCCGGTAAGCGGCAGGGTCGGAACAGGAGAGCGCACGAGGGAGCTTCCAGGGG
GAAACGCCTGGTATCTTTATAGTCCTGTCGGGTTTCGCCACCTCTGACTTGAGCGTCGATTTTTGTGATG
CTCGTCAGGGGGGCGGAGCCTATGGAAAAACGCCAGCAACGCGGCCTTTTTACGGTTCCTGGCCTTTTGC
TGGCCTTTTGCTCACATGTTCTTTCCTGCGTTATCCCCTGATTCTGTGGATAACCGTATTACCGCCTTTG
AGTGAGCTGATACCGCTCGCCGCAGCCGAACGACCGAGCGCAGTGAGTCAGTGAGCGAGGAAGCGGAAGG
CGAGAGTAGGGAACTGCCAGGCATCAAACTAAGCAGAAGGCCCCTGACGGATGGCCTTTTTGCGTTTCTA
CAAACTCTTTCTGTGTTGTAAAACGACGGCCAGTCTTAAGCTCGGGCCCCCTGGGCGGTTCTGATAACGA
GTAATCGTTAATCCGCAAATAACGTAAAAACCCGCTTCGGCGGGTTTTTTTATGGGGGGAGTTTAGGGAA
AGAGCATTTGTCAGAATATTTAAGGGCGCCTGTCACTTTGCTTGATATATGAGAATTATTTAACCTTATA
AATGAGAAAAAAGCAACGCACTTTAAATAAGATACGTTGCTTTTTCGATTGATGAACACCTATAATTAAA
CTATTCATCTATTATTTATGATTTTTTGTATATACAATATTTCTAGTTTGTTAAAGAGAATTAAGAAAAT
AAATCTCGAAAATAATAAAGGGAAAATCAGTTTTTGATATCAAAATTATACATGTCAACGATAATACAAA
ATATAATACAAACTATAAGATGTTATCAGTATTTATTATGCATTTAGAATAAATTTTGTGTCGCCCTTAT
TCGACTCACTATAGAAGTTCCTATTCTCTAGAAAGTATAGGAACTTCACTTCATTTTATTTAAATTTGCG
GCCGC
Features (pLannotate 1.2.2; 15 found; start..end, strand, type, name):
   1366..1800    -  CDS            HUL5 (fragment): HUL5_YEAST - Experimental evidence at protein level: Swiss-Prot protein existence level 1. Probable E3 ubiquitin-protein ligase which accepts ubiquitin from an E2 ubiquitin-conjugating enzyme in the form of a thioester and then directly transfers the ubiquitin to targeted substrates. Non essential. From Saccharomyces cerevisiae (strain ATCC 204508 / S288c) (Baker's yeast).
   1828..1861    -  protein_bind   loxP: Cre-mediated recombination occurs in the 8-bp core sequence (GCATACAT). Cre recombinase
   2870..3700    +  CDS            URA3: PYRF_YEAST - Experimental evidence at protein level: Swiss-Prot protein existence level 1. From Saccharomyces cerevisiae (strain ATCC 204508 / S288c) (Baker's yeast).
   3719..3952    +  terminator     CYC1 terminator (fragment): S. cerevisiae CYC1; transcription terminator for CYC1
   3952..3985    -  protein_bind   loxP: Cre-mediated recombination occurs in the 8-bp core sequence (GCATACAT). Cre recombinase
   4550..4583    -  protein_bind   FRT (minimal): supports FLP-mediated excision but not integration (Turan and Bode, 2011) FLP recombinase from the Saccharomyces cerevisiae 2μ plasmid
   4627..4667    -  terminator     rrnB T1 terminator (fragment): transcription terminator T1 from the E. coli rrnB gene
   4669..4784    -  ncRNA          5S rRNA: Accession: RF00001 - 5S ribosomal RNA
   4815..4839    +  CDS            KanR (fragment): aminoglycoside phosphotransferase; aph(3')-Ia; confers resistance to kanamycin
   4869..4965    +  promoter       AmpR promoter (fragment): bla
   4968..5828    +  CDS            AmpR: β-lactamase; bla; confers resistance to ampicillin, carbenicillin, and related antibiotics
   5950..6538    +  rep_origin     ori: high-copy-number ColE1/pMB1/pBR322/pUC origin of replication
   6763..6780    +  terminator     rrnB T2 terminator (fragment): transcription terminator T2 from the E. coli rrnB gene
   6805..6824    -  CDS            lacZα (fragment): LacZα fragment of β-galactosidase; lacZ fragment
   7294..7327    +  protein_bind   FRT (minimal): supports FLP-mediated excision but not integration (Turan and Bode, 2011) FLP recombinase from the Saccharomyces cerevisiae 2μ plasmid
