[The description below was written by a language model from this plasmid's Addgene catalogue record, the feature table of its GenBank file and pLannotate feature annotations shown in this document.]
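Description:
pCfB4778 (annotated as pIntE-1-Ura-TPex20-TLip2) is an empty integrative backbone from the EasyCloneYALI toolbox for engineering the yeast Yarrowia lipolytica. It is about 7.4 kb and is propagated in E. coli as a high-copy plasmid through a pUC-type origin with ampicillin resistance (bla). No yeast replication origin is annotated, consistent with its design as a vector that must integrate into the chromosome to be maintained. The parental backbone is not stated in the record.

The integration cassette is bounded by two 500 bp homology arms, IntE-1_up and IntE-1_down, which direct homologous recombination into the chromosomal IntE_1 site. Just inside the upstream arm is a short USER cloning site flanked by two outward-facing terminators, TPex20 in reverse orientation and Tlip2 in forward orientation. This layout lets one or two genes with their promoters be inserted in divergent orientation, each running into its own terminator. No promoter or gene is supplied at this position, so the user provides these. Downstream lies the selection module: a Ura3 coding sequence driven by the PrExp1 promoter and ended by a CYC1 terminator. It complements uracil auxotrophy in the recipient strain. The module is flanked by two loxP sites, so Cre recombinase can excise the marker after integration and allow it to be reused in further rounds of engineering.

Automated annotation of the sequenced plasmid also detects small backbone remnants outside the homology arms, including minimal FRT sites, rrnB terminator fragments, and KanR and lacZα fragments. A HUL5-like hit falls within the Tlip2 region and is probably only a similarity match. None of these has a function stated in the record.
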