Addgene plasmid #106125: pCfB4778
Purpose: (Empty Backbone) EasyCloneYALI system-based yeast integrative vector carrying loxP-flanked Ura3 marker, integration into Yarrowia lipolytica chromosomal location IntE_1, USER site for cloning, amp resistance
Depositing lab: Irina Borodina. Depositing organization: Danmarks Tekniske Universitet. Publication: EasyCloneYALI: CRISPR/Cas9-Based Synthetic Toolbox for Engineering of the Yeast Yarrowia lipolytica. Holkenbrink C, Dam MI, Kildegaard KR, Beder J, Dahlin J, Domenech Belda D, Borodina I. Biotechnol J. 2018 Jan 29. doi: 10.1002/biot.201700543. PubMed 29377615.
Backbone
  Vector backbone: Unknown
  Vector type: Yeast Expression
  Selectable markers: URA3
Growth in bacteria
  Bacterial resistance: Ampicillin, 100 μg/mL
  Growth temperature: 37°C
  Growth strain: DH5alpha
  Copy number: High Copy
Gene/Insert
  Gene/Insert name: None
Terms and licenses: Academic/Nonprofit Terms; Industry Terms: Not Available to Industry
How to cite: pCfB4778 was a gift from Irina Borodina (Addgene plasmid # 106125 ; http://n2t.net/addgene:106125 ; RRID:Addgene_106125)
